>Addgene plasmid #115071 | TMK1 X035_pECIA2 | addgene full sequence | sequence record 297058 | Addgene NGS Result
GTAAAACGACGGCCAGTGAATTAATTCGTTGCAGGACAGGATGTGGTGCCCGATGTGACTAGCTCTTTGC
TGCAGGCCGTCCTATCCTCTGGTTCCGATAAGAGACCCAGAACTCCGGCCCCCCACCGCCCACCGCCACC
CCCATACATATGTGGTACGCAAGTAAGAGTGCCTGCGCATGCCCCATGTGCCCCACCAAGAGCTTTGCAT
CCCATACAAGTCCCCAAAGTGGAGAACCGAACCAATTCTTCGCGGGCAGAACAAAAGCTTCTGCACACGT
CTCCACTCGAATTTGGAGCCGGCCGGCGTGTGCAAAAGAGGTGAATCGAACGAAAGACCCGTGTGTAAAG
CCGCGTTTCCAAAATGTATAAAACCGAGAGCATCTGGCCAATGTGCATCAGTTGTGGTCAGCAGCAAAAT
CAAGTGAATCATCTCAGTGCAACTAAAGGGGGGATCCGATCTCAATATGAAGTTATGCATATTACTGGCC
GTCGTGGCCTTTGTTGGCCTCTCGCTCGGGTCTGATGGAGATCTCTCAGCGATGTTATCACTCAAGAAAA
GCTTAAACCCACCCAGTTCTTTCGGTTGGTCTGACCCTGACCCATGTAAATGGACTCACATCGTTTGTAC
AGGAACAAAACGTGTGACCCGGATCCAAATCGGGCATTCGGGTCTTCAAGGTACACTTTCTCCTGATCTA
CGTAACTTATCAGAGCTTGAAAGACTTGAGCTTCAATGGAACAACATCTCTGGTCCTGTTCCTTCTTTAA
GTGGTTTAGCTTCATTACAAGTCTTGATGTTAAGTAACAACAACTTTGATTCTATCCCTAGTGATGTCTT
TCAAGGTTTAACTTCGTTACAATCTGTAGAAATTGATAACAATCCTTTTAAGAGTTGGGAGATTCCAGAG
AGTTTGAGAAATGCTTCTGCTCTTCAGAATTTCTCTGCTAATTCGGCTAATGTTTCCGGTTCTTTACCCG
GTTTTCTCGGACCGGATGAGTTTCCCGGTTTGTCGATTTTGCATTTGGCTTTCAACAACTTAGAAGGAGA
GTTGCCTATGAGTTTAGCTGGCTCTCAGGTTCAGTCATTGTGGCTCAATGGTCAGAAACTAACCGGTGAT
ATTACTGTTCTTCAGAACATGACTGGTTTAAAAGAGGTTTGGCTTCACTCCAACAAGTTTTCGGGTCCTT
TACCGGACTTTTCGGGTCTTAAGGAGCTTGAGAGCTTGAGTTTGAGAGATAACTCCTTTACAGGTCCAGT
TCCTGCGTCTTTGTTAAGTCTTGAGTCACTTAAAGTTGTGAACTTGACGAATAATCATCTACAAGGACCA
GTGCCTGTGTTTAAGAGCTCTGTTTCAGTTGATTTGGATAAAGATTCTAACAGCTTTTGCTTGTCTAGTC
CTGGTGAGTGTGATCCTAGAGTGAAGTCTTTGCTTTTGATAGCTAGTTCATTCGATTATCCGCCCCGGCT
CGCTGAGAGTTGGAAAGGAAACGATCCTTGTACTAACTGGATTGGGATAGCTTGTAGCAATGGGAACATT
ACTGTTATCAGTCTTGAGAAAATGGAACTAACCGGGACGATTTCTCCCGAGTTTGGAGCGATCAAGTCGC
TTCAAAGAATCATTCTTGGTATCAACAATCTTACTGGTATGATTCCTCAAGAGCTTACAACGTTACCTAA
TCTCAAAACACTCGATGTTTCGAGTAACAAGCTTTTCGGGAAGGTCCCGGGTTTTAGAAGCAATGTTGTT
GTGAATACTAATGGTAATCCTGACATTGGAAAGGATAAAAGCTCTTTGTCTTCTCCTGGTTCTTCTTCGC
CTTCAGGTGGTTCGGGTTCAGGTATCAACGGTGATAAAGACCGGAGAGGAATGAAGTCTCTGGAGGTGCT
GTTCCAGGGACCAGGGAGCGACAAAACTCACACATGCCCACCGTGCCCAGCACCTGAACTCCTGGGGGGA
CCGTCAGTCTTCCTCTTCCCCCCAAAACCCAAGGACACCCTCATGATCTCCCGGACCCCTGAGGTCACAT
GCGTGGTGGTGGACGTGAGCCACGAAGACCCTGAGGTCAAGTTCAACTGGTACGTGGACGGCGTGGAGGT
GCATAATGCCAAGACAAAGCCGCGGGAGGAGCAGTACAACAGCACGTACCGTGTGGTCAGCGTCCTCACC
GTCCTGCACCAGGACTGGCTGAATGGCAAGGAGTACAAGTGCAAGGTCTCCAACAAAGCCCTCCCAGCCC
CCATCGAGAAAACCATCTCCAAAGCCAAAGGGCAGCCCCGAGAACCACAGGTGTACACCCTGCCCCCATC
CCGGGAGGAGATGACCAAGAACCAGGTCAGCCTGACCTGCCTGGTCAAAGGCTTCTATCCCAGCGACATC
GCCGTGGAGTGGGAGAGCAATGGGCAGCCGGAGAACAACTACAAGACCACGCCTCCCGTGCTGGACTCCG
ACGGCTCCTTCTTCCTCTACAGCAAGCTCACCGTGGACAAGAGCAGGTGGCAGCAGGGGAACGTCTTCTC
ATGCTCCGTGATGCATGAGGGTCTGCACAACCACTACACGCAGAAGAGCCTCTCCCTGTCTCCGGGTAAA
TCTAGAGGGCCCTTCGAAGGTAAGCCTATCCCTAACCCTCTCCTCGGTCTCGATTCTACGCGTACCGGTC
ATCATCACCATCACCATTGAGTTTAAACCCGCTGATCAGCCTCGACTGTGCCTTCTAAGGCCTGAGCTCG
CTGATCAGCCTCGATCGAGGATCCAGACATGATAAGATACATTGATGAGTTTGGACAAACCACAACTAGA
ATGCAGTGAAAAAAATGCTTTATTTGTGAAATTTGTGATGCTATTGCTTTATTTGTAACCATTATAAGCT
GCAATAAACAAGTTAACAACAACAATTGCATTCATTTTATGTTTCAGGTTCAGGGGGAGGTGTGGGAGGT
TTTTTAAAGCAAGTAAAACCTCTACAAATGTGGTATGGCTGATTATGATCAGTCGACCTGCAGGCATGCA
AGCTTGGCGTAATCATGGTCATAGCTGTTTCCTGTGTGAAATTGTTATCCGCTCACAATTCCACACAACA
TACGAGCCGGAAGCATAAAGTGTAAAGCCTGGGGTGCCTAATGAGTGAGCTAACTCACATTAATTGCGTT
GCGCTCACTGCCCGCTTTCCAGTCGGGAAACCTGTCGTGCCAGCTGCATTAATGAATCGGCCAACGCGCG
GGGAGAGGCGGTTTGCGTATTGGGCGCTCTTCCGCTTCCTCGCTCACTGACTCGCTGCGCTCGGTCGTTC
GGCTGCGGCGAGCGGTATCAGCTCACTCAAAGGCGGTAATACGGTTATCCACAGAATCAGGGGATAACGC
AGGAAAGAACATGTGAGCAAAAGGCCAGCAAAAGGCCAGGAACCGTAAAAAGGCCGCGTTGCTGGCGTTT
TTCCATAGGCTCCGCCCCCCTGACGAGCATCACAAAAATCGACGCTCAAGTCAGAGGTGGCGAAACCCGA
CAGGACTATAAAGATACCAGGCGTTTCCCCCTGGAAGCTCCCTCGTGCGCTCTCCTGTTCCGACCCTGCC
GCTTACCGGATACCTGTCCGCCTTTCTCCCTTCGGGAAGCGTGGCGCTTTCTCATAGCTCACGCTGTAGG
TATCTCAGTTCGGTGTAGGTCGTTCGCTCCAAGCTGGGCTGTGTGCACGAACCCCCCGTTCAGCCCGACC
GCTGCGCCTTATCCGGTAACTATCGTCTTGAGTCCAACCCGGTAAGACACGACTTATCGCCACTGGCAGC
AGCCACTGGTAACAGGATTAGCAGAGCGAGGTATGTAGGCGGTGCTACAGAGTTCTTGAAGTGGTGGCCT
AACTACGGCTACACTAGAAGAACAGTATTTGGTATCTGCGCTCTGCTGAAGCCAGTTACCTTCGGAAAAA
GAGTTGGTAGCTCTTGATCCGGCAAACAAACCACCGCTGGTAGCGGTGGTTTTTTTGTTTGCAAGCAGCA
GATTACGCGCAGAAAAAAAGGATCTCAAGAAGATCCTTTGATCTTTTCTACGGGGTCTGACGCTCAGTGG
AACGAAAACTCACGTTAAGGGATTTTGGTCATGAGATTATCAAAAAGGATCTTCACCTAGATCCTTTTAA
ATTAAAAATGAAGTTTTAAATCAATCTAAAGTATATATGAGTAAACTTGGTCTGACAGTTACCAATGCTT
AATCAGTGAGGCACCTATCTCAGCGATCTGTCTATTTCGTTCATCCATAGTTGCCTGACTCCCCGTCGTG
TAGATAACTACGATACGGGAGGGCTTACCATCTGGCCCCAGTGCTGCAATGATACCGCGAGACCCACGCT
CACCGGCTCCAGATTTATCAGCAATAAACCAGCCAGCCGGAAGGGCCGAGCGCAGAAGTGGTCCTGCAAC
TTTATCCGCCTCCATCCAGTCTATTAATTGTTGCCGGGAAGCTAGAGTAAGTAGTTCGCCAGTTAATAGT
TTGCGCAACGTTGTTGCCATTGCTACAGGCATCGTGGTGTCACGCTCGTCGTTTGGTATGGCTTCATTCA
GCTCCGGTTCCCAACGATCAAGGCGAGTTACATGATCCCCCATGTTGTGCAAAAAAGCGGTTAGCTCCTT
CGGTCCTCCGATCGTTGTCAGAAGTAAGTTGGCCGCAGTGTTATCACTCATGGTTATGGCAGCACTGCAT
AATTCTCTTACTGTCATGCCATCCGTAAGATGCTTTTCTGTGACTGGTGAGTACTCAACCAAGTCATTCT
GAGAATAGTGTATGCGGCGACCGAGTTGCTCTTGCCCGGCGTCAATACGGGATAATACCGCGCCACATAG
CAGAACTTTAAAAGTGCTCATCATTGGAAAACGTTCTTCGGGGCGAAAACTCTCAAGGATCTTACCGCTG
TTGAGATCCAGTTCGATGTAACCCACTCGTGCACCCAACTGATCTTCAGCATCTTTTACTTTCACCAGCG
TTTCTGGGTGAGCAAAAACAGGAAGGCAAAATGCCGCAAAAAAGGGAATAAGGGCGACACGGAAATGTTG
AATACTCATACTCTTCCTTTTTCAATATTATTGAAGCATTTATCAGGGTTATTGTCTCATGAGCGGATAC
ATATTTGAATGTATTTAGAAAAATAAACAAATAGGGGTTCCGCGCACATTTCCCCGAAAAGTGCCACCTG
ACGTCTAAGAAACCATTATTATCATGACATTAACCTATAAAAATAGGCGTATCACGAGGCCCTTTCGTCT
CGCGCGTTTCGGTGATGACGGTGAAAACCTCTGACACATGCAGCTCCCGGAGACGGTCACAGCTTGTCTG
TAAGCGGATGCCGGGAGCAGACAAGCCCGTCAGGGCGCGTCAGCGGGTGTTGGCGGGTGTCGGGGCTGGC
TTAACTATGCGGCATCAGAGCAGATTGTACTGAGAGTGCACCATATGCGGTGTGAAATACCGCACAGATG
CGTAAGGAGAAAATACCGCATCAGGCGCCATTCGCCATTCAGGCTGCGCAACTGTTGGGAAGGGCGATCG
GTGCGGGCCTCTTCGCTATTACGCCAGCTGGCGAAAGGGGGATGTGCTGCAAGGCGATTAAGTTGGGTAA
CGCCAGGGTTTTCCCAGTCACGACGTT
Features (pLannotate 1.2.2; 18 found; start..end, strand, type, name):
     23..449     +  promoter       MT promoter: Drosophila metallothionein promoter
    467..520     +  sig_peptide    BiP signal sequence: Drosophila BiP signal sequence
    527..1879    +  CDS            TMK1 (fragment): TMK1_ARATH - Also known as BLK1 From Arabidopsis thaliana (Mouse-ear cress).
   1910..2590    +  CDS            IGHG1 (fragment): IGHG1_HUMAN - Experimental evidence at protein level: Swiss-Prot protein existence level 1. Constant region of immunoglobulin heavy chains. Immunoglobulins, also known as antibodies, are membrane-bound or secreted glycoproteins produced by B lymphocytes. In the recognition phase of humoral immunity, the membrane-bound immunoglobulins serve as receptors which, upon binding of a specific antigen, trigger the clonal expansion and differentiation of B lymphocytes into immunoglobulins- secreting plasma cells. Secreted immunoglobulins mediate the effector phase of humoral immunity, which results in
   2609..2650    +  CDS            V5 tag: epitope tag from simian virus 5
   2750..2884    -  polyA_signal   SV40 poly(A) signal: SV40 polyadenylation signal
   2907..2991    -  CDS            large T antigen (fragment): large T antigen from SV40 (simian virus 40)
   2991..3015    +  misc_feature   MCS (fragment): pUC18/19 multiple cloning site
   3052..3068    -  protein_bind   lac operator: The lac repressor binds to the lac operator to inhibit transcription in E. coli. This inhibition can be relieved by adding lactose or isopropyl-β-D-thiogalactopyranoside (IPTG). lac repressor encoded by lacI
   3076..3106    -  promoter       lac promoter: promoter for the E. coli lac operon
   3121..3142    -  protein_bind   CAP binding site: CAP binding activates transcription in the presence of cAMP. E. coli catabolite activator protein
   3155..3247    -  CDS            lacI (fragment): lac repressor; lacI; The lac repressor binds to the lac operator to inhibit transcription in E. coli. This inhibition can be relieved by adding lactose or isopropyl-β-D-thiogalactopyranoside (IPTG).
   3430..4018    -  rep_origin     ori: high-copy-number ColE1/pMB1/pBR322/pUC origin of replication
   4189..5049    -  CDS            AmpR: β-lactamase; bla; confers resistance to ampicillin, carbenicillin, and related antibiotics
   5050..5154    -  promoter       AmpR promoter: bla
   5249..5284    +  CDS            rop (fragment): Rop protein, which maintains plasmids at low copy number; rop
   5386..5485    +  misc_feature   bom (fragment): basis of mobility region from pBR322
   5491..21      -  CDS            lacZα (fragment) (across the origin): LacZα fragment of β-galactosidase; lacZ fragment
