[The description below was written by a language model from this plasmid's Addgene catalogue record and pLannotate feature annotations shown in this document.]
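Description:
TMK1 X035_pECIA2 is an insect-cell expression plasmid built on the pECIA2 backbone for secreted production of the extracellular domain of the Arabidopsis thaliana leucine-rich repeat receptor kinase TMK1 (locus AT1G66150). It is maintained in E. coli as a high-copy plasmid through a ColE1/pUC-type origin and selected with ampicillin via the β-lactamase gene. The remaining bacterial annotations (lac promoter and operator, and fragments of lacZα, lacI, rop and bom) appear to be remnants of the cloning-vector lineage rather than functional parts of the payload. The record lists no selectable marker for insect cells.

The expression cassette is driven by the Drosophila metallothionein promoter, which is induced by copper sulfate in Drosophila cell culture. Downstream, a Drosophila BiP signal sequence directs the product into the secretory pathway and is followed in frame by the TMK1 ectodomain fragment, which was inserted by ligation-independent cloning. The insert is fused at its C terminus to a human IgG1 Fc region, a V5 epitope tag and a hexahistidine tag. The feature table annotates the Fc and V5 elements but not the His tag, which is known only from the catalogue entry. An SV40 polyadenylation signal lies just downstream of the cassette, although it is annotated on the opposite strand.

The catalogue describes this plasmid as the bait vector, to be paired with the corresponding prey construct in pECIA14. Together they allow pairwise testing of interactions between secreted receptor ectodomains, as part of a collection used to map an extracellular interaction network among Arabidopsis LRR receptor kinases. The Fc fusion and epitope tags would typically serve for capture, detection or purification of the secreted bait, though the record does not spell out their individual roles.
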