Addgene plasmid #115071: TMK1 X035_pECIA2
Purpose: Bait vector TMK1 X035_pECIA2 should be used with prey vector TMK1 X035_pECIA14.
Depositing lab: Youssef Belkhadir. Depositing organization: Gregor Mendel Institute of Molecular Plant Biology. Publication: An extracellular network of Arabidopsis leucine-rich repeat receptor kinases. Smakowska-Luzan E, Mott GA, Parys K, Stegmann M, Howton TC, Layeghifard M, Neuhold J, Lehner A, Kong J, Grunwald K, Weinberger N, Satbhai SB, Mayer D, Busch W, Madalinski M, Stolt-Bergner P, Provart NJ, Mukhtar MS, Zipfel C, Desveaux D, Guttman DS, Belkhadir Y. Nature. 2018 Jan 18;553(7688):342-346. doi: 10.1038/nature25184. Epub 2018 Jan 10. PubMed 29320478.
Backbone
  Vector backbone: pECIA2
  Backbone manufacturer: Chris Garcia (Addgene plasmid # 47032)
  Vector type: Insect Expression
Growth in bacteria
  Bacterial resistance: Ampicillin, 100 μg/mL
  Growth temperature: 37°C
  Growth strain: DH5alpha
  Copy number: High Copy
Gene/Insert
  Gene/Insert name: AT1G66150
  Species: A. thaliana (mustard weed)
  Promoter: Metallothionein (Copper-Inducible)
  Tag / fusion protein: Fc, V5 and hexahistidine tags (C terminal on backbone)
  Cloning method: Ligation Independent Cloning
Terms and licenses: Academic/Nonprofit Terms; Industry Terms: Not Available to Industry
Depositor comments: Plasmid for secreted expression in Drosophila cell culture by induction via CuSO4. Insert is an extracellular domain of indicated LRR-RK, C-terminally tagged with Fc, V5 and hexahistidine tags. Insert Protein Sequence: SDGDLSAMLSLKKSLNPPSSFGWSDPDPCKWTHIVCTGTKRVTRIQIGHSGLQGTLSPDLRNLSELERLELQWNNISGPVPSLSGLASLQVLMLSNNNFDSIPSDVFQGLTSLQSVEIDNNPFKSWEIPESLRNASALQNFSANSANVSGSLPGFLGPDEFPGLSILHLAFNNLEGELPMSLAGSQVQSLWLNGQKLTGDITVLQNMTGLKEVWLHSNKFSGPLPDFSGLKELESLSLRDNSFTGPVPASLLSLESLKVVNLTNNHLQGPVPVFKSSVSVDLDKDSNSFCLSSPGECDPRVKSLLLIASSFDYPPRLAESWKGNDPCTNWIGIACSNGNITVISLEKMELTGTISPEFGAIKSLQRIILGINNLTGMIPQELTTLPNLKTLDVSSNKLFGKVPGFRSNVVVNTNGNPDIGKDKSSLSSPGSSSPSGGSGSGINGDKDRRGMKS
How to cite: TMK1 X035_pECIA2 was a gift from Youssef Belkhadir (Addgene plasmid # 115071 ; http://n2t.net/addgene:115071 ; RRID:Addgene_115071)
